>Addgene plasmid #220489 | pgRNA-bacteria_speG_E23 | addgene full sequence | sequence record 437241 | Addgene NGS Result
ATCTTTGACAGCTAGCTCAGTCCTAGGTATAATACTAGTTTAAAGCTGATTCTACACCAGTTTTAGAGCT
AGAAATAGCAAGTTAAAATAAGGCTAGTCCGTTATCAACTTGAAAAAGTGGCACCGAGTCGGTGCTTTTT
TTGAAGCTTGGGCCCGAACAAAAACTCATCTCAGAAGAGGATCTGAATAGCGCCGTCGACCATCATCATC
ATCATCATTGAGTTTAAACGGTCTCCAGCTTGGCTGTTTTGGCGGATGAGAGAAGATTTTCAGCCTGATA
CAGATTAAATCAGAACGCAGAAGCGGTCTGATAAAACAGAATTTGCCTGGCGGCAGTAGCGCGGTGGTCC
CACCTGACCCCATGCCGAACTCAGAAGTGAAACGCCGTAGCGCCGATGGTAGTGTGGGGTCTCCCCATGC
GAGAGTAGGGAACTGCCAGGCATCAAATAAAACGAAAGGCTCAGTCGAAAGACTGGGCCTTTCGTTTTAT
CTGTTGTTTGTCGGTGAACTGGATCCTTACTCGAGTCTAGACTGCAGGCTTCCTCGCTCACTGACTCGCT
GCGCTCGGTCGTTCGGCTGCGGCGAGCGGTATCAGCTCACTCAAAGGCGGTAATACGGTTATCCACAGAA
TCAGGGGATAACGCAGGAAAGAACATGTGAGCAAAAGGCCAGCAAAAGGCCAGGAACCGTAAAAAGGCCG
CGTTGCTGGCGTTTTTCCACAGGCTCCGCCCCCCTGACGAGCATCACAAAAATCGACGCTCAAGTCAGAG
GTGGCGAAACCCGACAGGACTATAAAGATACCAGGCGTTTCCCCCTGGAAGCTCCCTCGTGCGCTCTCCT
GTTCCGACCCTGCCGCTTACCGGATACCTGTCCGCCTTTCTCCCTTCGGGAAGCGTGGCGCTTTCTCATA
GCTCACGCTGTAGGTATCTCAGTTCGGTGTAGGTCGTTCGCTCCAAGCTGGGCTGTGTGCACGAACCCCC
CGTTCAGCCCGACCGCTGCGCCTTATCCGGTAACTATCGTCTTGAGTCCAACCCGGTAAGACACGACTTA
TCGCCACTGGCAGCAGCCACTGGTAACAGGATTAGCAGAGCGAGGTATGTAGGCGGTGCTACAGAGTTCT
TGAAGTGGTGGCCTAACTACGGCTACACTAGAAGAACAGTATTTGGTATCTGCGCTCTGCTGAAGCCAGT
TACCTTCGGAAAAAGAGTTGGTAGCTCTTGATCCGGCAAACAAACCACCGCTGGTAGCGGTGGTTTTTTT
GTTTGCAAGCAGCAGATTACGCGCAGAAAAAAAGGATCTCAAGAAGATCCTTTGATCTTTTCTACGGGGT
CTGACGCTCAGTGGAACGAAAACTCACGTTAAGGGATTTTGGTCATGAGATTATCAAAAAGGATCTTCAC
CTAGATCCTTTTAAATTAAAAATGAAGTTTTAAATCAATCTAAAGTATATATGAGTAAACTTGGTCTGAC
AGTTACCAATGCTTAATCAGTGAGGCACCTATCTCAGCGATCTGTCTATTTCGTTCATCCATAGTTGCCT
GACTCCCCGTCGTGTAGATAACTACGATACGGGAGGGCTTACCATCTGGCCCCAGTGCTGCAATGATACC
GCGAGACCCACGCTCACCGGCTCCAGATTTATCAGCAATAAACCAGCCAGCCGGAAGGGCCGAGCGCAGA
AGTGGTCCTGCAACTTTATCCGCCTCCATCCAGTCTATTAATTGTTGCCGGGAAGCTAGAGTAAGTAGTT
CGCCAGTTAATAGTTTGCGCAACGTTGTTGCCATTGCTACAGGCATCGTGGTGTCACGCTCGTCGTTTGG
TATGGCTTCATTCAGCTCCGGTTCCCAACGATCAAGGCGAGTTACATGATCCCCCATGTTGTGCAAAAAA
GCGGTTAGCTCCTTCGGTCCTCCGATCGTTGTCAGAAGTAAGTTGGCCGCAGTGTTATCACTCATGGTTA
TGGCAGCACTGCATAATTCTCTTACTGTCATGCCATCCGTAAGATGCTTTTCTGTGACTGGTGAGTACTC
AACCAAGTCATTCTGAGAATAGTGTATGCGGCGACCGAGTTGCTCTTGCCCGGCGTCAATACGGGATAAT
ACCGCGCCACATAGCAGAACTTTAAAAGTGCTCATCATTGGAAAACGTTCTTCGGGGCGAAAACTCTCAA
GGATCTTACCGCTGTTGAGATCCAGTTCGATGTAACCCACTCGTGCACCCAACTGATCTTCAGCATCTTT
TACTTTCACCAGCGTTTCTGGGTGAGCAAAAACAGGAAGGCAAAATGCCGCAAAAAAGGGAATAAGGGCG
ACACGGAAATGTTGAATACTCATACTCTTCCTTTTTCAATATTATTGAAGCATTTATCAGGGTTATTGTC
TCATGAGCGGATACATATTTGAATGTATTTAGAAAAATAAACAAATAGGGGTTCCGCGCACATTTCCCCG
AAAAGTGCCACCTGACGTCTAAGAAACCATTATTATCATGACATTAACCTATAAAAATAGGCGTATCACG
AGGCAGAATTTCAGATAAAAAAAATCCTTAGCTTTCGCTAAGGATGATTTCTGGAATTCTAAAG
Features (pLannotate 1.2.2; 9 found; start..end, strand, type, name):
      5..39      +  promoter       J23119(SpeI) promoter: bacterial promoter (Registry of Standard Biological Parts BBa J23119) modified to end with an SpeI site
     60..135     +  misc_RNA       gRNA scaffold: guide RNA scaffold for the Streptococcus pyogenes CRISPR/Cas9 system
    201..218     +  CDS            capTEV™ (fragment): composite tag for in vivo biotinylation, TEV protease cleavage, and 6xHis tagging
    325..440     +  ncRNA          5S rRNA: Accession: RF00001 - 5S ribosomal RNA
    444..490     +  terminator     rrnB T1 terminator: transcription terminator T1 from the E. coli rrnB gene
    714..1302    -  rep_origin     ori: high-copy-number ColE1/pMB1/pBR322/pUC origin of replication
   1473..2333    -  CDS            AmpR: β-lactamase; bla; confers resistance to ampicillin, carbenicillin, and related antibiotics
   2334..2438    -  promoter       AmpR promoter: bla
   2528..2571    -  terminator     bacterial terminator: putative bacterial transcription terminator
