[The description below was written by a language model from this plasmid's Addgene catalogue record and pLannotate feature annotations shown in this document.]
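Description:
pgRNA-bacteria_speG_E23 is a small (about 2.6 kb), high-copy bacterial guide RNA expression plasmid built on the pgRNA-bacteria backbone and intended for CRISPR interference. It replicates in E. coli from a ColE1/pUC-type origin and is selected with ampicillin through a β-lactamase gene driven by its native bla promoter. The insert, recorded as gspeG and introduced by Gibson cloning, is a guide directed against speG. The catalogue lists the source species only as "Other" and does not specify the targeting sequence.

The expression unit consists of the J23119 synthetic bacterial promoter, in the version modified to end in an SpeI site, followed by a short unannotated gap of about 20 nt that is consistent with the position of the spacer. Directly after it comes the Streptococcus pyogenes Cas9 guide RNA scaffold. Downstream lie a 5S rRNA segment and the rrnB T1 terminator, which together reflect the E. coli rrnB terminator region and end transcription of the guide. A further putative bacterial terminator sits upstream of the promoter region and probably insulates the cassette from read-through. A very short hit to a capTEV tag fragment (18 nt) is most likely a spurious annotation match rather than a functional coding element.

The plasmid carries no Cas9 or dCas9 gene, so it must be paired with a separately supplied dCas9 source. J23119 is a constitutive promoter, so the "inducible CRISPRi" purpose presumably depends on regulated expression of that partner protein, although the record does not say so. The intended use is knockdown of speG expression in bacteria.
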