Addgene plasmid #220489: pgRNA-bacteria_speG_E23
Purpose: inducible CRISPRi
Depositing lab: Emily Balskus. Depositing organization: Harvard University. Publication: A metabolomics pipeline highlights microbial metabolism in bloodstream infections. Mayers JR, Varon J, Zhou RR, Daniel-Ivad M, Beaulieu C, Bholse A, Glasser NR, Lichtenauer FM, Ng J, Vera MP, Huttenhower C, Perrella MA, Clish CB, Zhao SD, Baron RM, Balskus EP. Cell. 2024 Jun 11:S0092-8674(24)00579-8. doi: 10.1016/j.cell.2024.05.035. PubMed 38885650.
Backbone
  Vector backbone: pgRNA-bacteria
  Vector type: RNAi, CRISPR
Growth in bacteria
  Bacterial resistance: Ampicillin, 100 μg/mL
  Growth temperature: 37°C
  Growth strain: DH5alpha
  Copy number: High Copy
Gene/Insert
  Gene/Insert name: gspeG
  gRNA/shRNA sequence: Unspecified
  Species: Other
  Mutation: none
  Cloning method: Gibson Cloning
Terms and licenses: Academic/Nonprofit Terms; Industry Terms: Not Available to Industry
How to cite: pgRNA-bacteria_speG_E23 was a gift from Emily Balskus (Addgene plasmid # 220489 ; http://n2t.net/addgene:220489 ; RRID:Addgene_220489)
